>Addgene plasmid #227267 | qTAG-AAVS1-Ef1a-Blast | addgene full sequence | sequence record 452017 | Addgene NGS Result
TCGCGCGTTTCGGTGATGACGGTGAAAACCTCTGACACATGCAGCTCCCGGAGACGGTCACAGCTTGTCT
GTAAGCGGATGCCGGGAGCAGACAAGCCCGTCAGGGCGCGTCAGCGGGTGTTGGCGGGTGTCGGGGCTGG
CTTAACTATGCGGCATCAGAGCAGATTGTACTGAGAGTGCACCATATGCGGTGTGAAATACCGCACAGAT
GCGTAAGGAGAAAATACCGCATCAGGCGCCATTCGCCATTCAGGCTGCGCAACTGTTGGGAAGGGCGATC
GGTGCGGGCCTCTTCGCTATTACGCCAGCTGGCGAAAGGGGGATGTGCTGCAAGGCGATTAAGTTGGGTA
ACGCCAGGGTTTTCCCAGTCACGACGTTGTAAAACGACGGCCAGTGAATTCTGCTTTCTCTGACCAGCAT
TCTCTCCCCTGGGCCTGTGCCGCTTTCTGTCTGCAGCTTGTGGCCTGGGTCACCTCTACGGCTGGCCCAG
ATCCTTCCCTGCCGCCTCCTTCAGGTTCCGTCTTCCTCCACTCCCTCTTCCCCTTGCTCTCTGCTGTGTT
GCTGCCCAAGGATGCTCTTTCCGGAGCACTTCCTTCTCGGCGCTGCACCACGTGATGTCCTCTGAGCGGA
TCCTCCCCGTGTCTGGGTCCTCTCCGGGCATCTCTCCTCCCTCACCCAACCCCATGCCGTCTTCACTCGC
TGGGTTCCCTTTTCCTTCTCCTTCTGGGGCCTGTGCCATCTCTCGTTTCTTAGGATGGCCTTCTCCGACG
GATGTCTCCCTTGCGTCCCGCCTCCCCTTCTTGTAGGCCTGCATCATCACCGTTTTTCTGGACAACCCCA
AAGTACCCCGTCTCCCTGGCTTTAGCCACCTCTCCATCCTCTTGCTTTCTTTGCCTGGACACCCCGTTCT
CCTGTGGATTCGGGTCACCTCTCACTCCTTTCATTTGGGCAGCTCCCCTACCCCCCTTACCTCTCTAGTC
TGTGCTAGCTCTTCCAGCCCCCTGTCATGGCATCTTCCAGGGGTCCGAGAGCTCAGCTAGTCTTCTTCCT
CCAACCCGGGCCCCTATGTCCACTTCAGGACAGCATGTTTGCTGCCTCCAGGGATCCTGTGTCCCCGAGC
TGGGACCACCTTATATTCCCAGGGCCGGTTAATGTGGCTCTGGTTCTGGGTACTTTTATCTGTCCCCTCC
ACCCCACAGTGGGGCTGTACACTGACCTCTTCTCTTCCTCCCACAGGGCATGCATTCTGGTGGCGGAGGA
TCCGGAGCTACTAACTTCAGCCTGCTGAAGCAGGCCGGAGACGTGGAGGAGAACCCTGGACCTTCTAGAG
GAAGCGGAATGGCCAAGCCTTTGTCTCAAGAAGAATCCACCCTCATTGAAAGAGCAACGGCTACAATCAA
CAGCATCCCCATCTCTGAAGACTACAGCGTCGCCAGCGCAGCTCTCTCTAGCGACGGCCGCATCTTCACT
GGTGTCAATGTATATCATTTTACTGGGGGACCTTGTGCAGAACTCGTGGTGCTGGGCACTGCTGCTGCTG
CGGCAGCTGGCAACCTGACTTGTATCGTCGCGATCGGAAATGAGAACAGGGGCATCTTGAGCCCCTGCGG
ACGGTGCCGACAGGTGCTTCTCGATCTGCATCCTGGGATCAAAGCCATAGTGAAGGACAGTGATGGACAG
CCGACGGCAGTTGGGATTCGTGAATTGCTGCCCTCTGGTTATGTGTGGGAGGGCTGAGGCGCGCCTATTA
TGGTACCTAACTTGTTTATTGCAGCTTATAATGGTTACAAATAAAGCAATAGCATCACAAATTTCACAAA
TAAAGCATTTTTTTCACTGCATTCTAGTTGTGGTTTGTCCAAACTCATCAATGTATCTTACATATGCCAT
GGATCGCGGGGCAGAGCGCACATCGCCCACAGTCCCCGAGAAGTTGGGGGGAGGGGTCGGCAATTGAACC
GGTGCCTAGAGAAGGTGGCGCGGGGTAAACTGGGAAAGTGATGTCGTGTACTGGCTCCGCCTTTTTCCCG
AGGGTGGGGGAGAACCGTATATAAGTGCAGTAGTCGCCGTGAACGTTCTTTTTCGCAACGGGTTTGCCGC
CAGAACACAGGTAAGTGCCGTGTGTGGTTCCCGCGGGCCTGGCCTCTTTACGGGTTATGGCCCTTGCGTG
CCTTGAATTACTTCCACCTGGCTGCAGTACGTGATTCTTGATCCCGAGCTTCGGGTTGGAAGTGGGTGGG
AGAGTTCGAGGCCTTGCGCTTAAGGAGCCCCTTCGCCTCGTGCTTGAGTTGAGGCCTGGCCTGGGCGCTG
GGGCCGCCGCGTGCGAATCTGGTGGCACCTTCGCGCCTGTCTCGCTGCTTTCGATAAGTCTCTAGCCATT
TAAAATTTTTGATGACCTGCTGCGACGCTTTTTTTCTGGCAAGATAGTCTTGTAAATGCGGGCCAAGATC
TGCACACTGGTATTTCGGTTTTTGGGGCCGCGGGCGGCGACGGGGCCCGTGCGTCCCAGCGCACATGTTC
GGCGAGGCGGGGCCTGCGAGCGCGGCCACCGAGAATCGGACGGGGGTAGTCTCAAGCTGGCCGGCCTGCT
CTGGTGCCTGGCCTCGCGCCGCCGTGTATCGCCCCGCCCTGGGCGGCAAGGCTGGCCCGGTCGGCACCAG
TTGCGTGAGCGGAAAGATGGCCGCTTCCCGGCCCTGCTGCAGGGAGCTCAAAATGGAGGACGCGGCGCTC
GGGAGAGCGGGCGGGTGAGTCACCCACACAAAGGAAAAGGGCCTTTCCGTCCTCAGCCGTCGCTTCATGT
GACTCCACGGAGTACCGGGCGCCGTCCAGGCACCTCGATTAGTTCTCGAGCTTTTGGAGTACGTCGTCTT
TAGGTTGGGGGGAGGGGTTTTATGCGATGGAGTTTCCCCACACTGAGTGGGTGGAGACTGAAGTTAGGCC
AGCTTGGCACTTGATGTAATTCTCCTTGGAATTTGCCCTTTTTGAGTTTGGATCTTGGTTCATTCTCAAG
CCTCAGACAGTGGTTCAAAGTTTTTTTCTTCCATTTCAGGTGTCGTGAAAGGGCGCATTCGACATCGATA
CTAGTACGCGTCGGTCGCCTGCAGGACGACCGCTGTGCCTTCTAGTTGCCAGCCATCTGTTGTTTGCCCC
TCCCCCGTGCCTTCCTTGACCCTGGAAGGTGCCACTCCCACTGTCCTTTCCTAATAAAATGAGGAAATTG
CATCGCATTGTCTGAGTAGGTGTCATTCTATTCTGGGGGGTGGGGTGGGGCAGGACAGCAAGGGGGAGGA
TTGGGAAGACAATAGCAGGCATGCTGGGGATGCGGTGGGCTCTATGGGCGGCCGCGTCGACACTAGGGAC
AGGATTGGTGACAGAAAAGCCCCATCCTTAGGCCTCCTCCTTCCTAGTCTCCTGATATTGGGTCTAACCC
CCACCTCCTGTTAGGCAGATTCCTTATCTGGTGACACACCCCCATTTCCTGGAGCCATCTCTCTCCTTGC
CAGAACCTCTAAGGTTTGCTTACGATGGAGCCAGAGAGGATCCTGGGAGGGAGAGCTTGGCAGGGGGTGG
GAGGGAAGGGGGGGATGCGTGACCTGCCCGGTTCTCAGTGGCCACCCTGCGCTACCCTCTCCCAGAACCT
GAGCTGCTCTGACGCGGCTGTCTGGTGCGTTTCACTGATCCTGGTGCTGCAGCTTCCTTACACTTCCCAA
GAGGAGAAGCAGTTTGGAAAAACAAAATCAGAATAAGTTGGTCCTGAGTTCTAACTTTGGCTCTTCACCT
TTCTAGTCCCCAATTTATATTGTTCCTCCGTGCGTCAGTTTTACCTGTGAGATAAGGCCAGTAGCCAGCC
CCGTCCTGGCAGGGCTGTGGTGAGGAGGGGGGTGTCCGTGTGGAAAACTCCCTTTGTGAGAATGGTGCGT
CCTAGGTGTTCACCAGGTCGTGGCCGCCTCTACTCCCTTTCTCTTTCTCCATCCTTCTTTCCTTAAAGAG
TCCCCAGTGCTATCTGGGACATATTCCTCCGCCCAGAGCAGGGTCCCGCTTCCCTAAGGCCCTGCTCTGG
GCTTCTGGGTTTGAGTCCTTGGCAAGCCCAGGAGAGGCGCTCAGGCTTCCCTGTCCCCCTTCCTCGTCCA
CCATCTCATGCCCCTGGCTCTCCTGCCCCTTCCCTACAGGGGTTCCTGGCTCTGCTCTAAGCTTGGCGTA
ATCATGGTCATAGCTGTTTCCTGTGTGAAATTGTTATCCGCTCACAATTCCACACAACATACGAGCCGGA
AGCATAAAGTGTAAAGCCTGGGGTGCCTAATGAGTGAGCTAACTCACATTAATTGCGTTGCGCTCACTGC
CCGCTTTCCAGTCGGGAAACCTGTCGTGCCAGCTGCATTAATGAATCGGCCAACGCGCGGGGAGAGGCGG
TTTGCGTATTGGGCGCTCTTCCGCTTCCTCGCTCACTGACTCGCTGCGCTCGGTCGTTCGGCTGCGGCGA
GCGGTATCAGCTCACTCAAAGGCGGTAATACGGTTATCCACAGAATCAGGGGATAACGCAGGAAAGAACA
TGTGAGCAAAAGGCCAGCAAAAGGCCAGGAACCGTAAAAAGGCCGCGTTGCTGGCGTTTTTCCATAGGCT
CCGCCCCCCTGACGAGCATCACAAAAATCGACGCTCAAGTCAGAGGTGGCGAAACCCGACAGGACTATAA
AGATACCAGGCGTTTCCCCCTGGAAGCTCCCTCGTGCGCTCTCCTGTTCCGACCCTGCCGCTTACCGGAT
ACCTGTCCGCCTTTCTCCCTTCGGGAAGCGTGGCGCTTTCTCATAGCTCACGCTGTAGGTATCTCAGTTC
GGTGTAGGTCGTTCGCTCCAAGCTGGGCTGTGTGCACGAACCCCCCGTTCAGCCCGACCGCTGCGCCTTA
TCCGGTAACTATCGTCTTGAGTCCAACCCGGTAAGACACGACTTATCGCCACTGGCAGCAGCCACTGGTA
ACAGGATTAGCAGAGCGAGGTATGTAGGCGGTGCTACAGAGTTCTTGAAGTGGTGGCCTAACTACGGCTA
CACTAGAAGAACAGTATTTGGTATCTGCGCTCTGCTGAAGCCAGTTACCTTCGGAAAAAGAGTTGGTAGC
TCTTGATCCGGCAAACAAACCACCGCTGGTAGCGGTGGTTTTTTTGTTTGCAAGCAGCAGATTACGCGCA
GAAAAAAAGGATCTCAAGAAGATCCTTTGATCTTTTCTACGGGGTCTGACGCTCAGTGGAACGAAAACTC
ACGTTAAGGGATTTTGGTCATGAGATTATCAAAAAGGATCTTCACCTAGATCCTTTTAAATTAAAAATGA
AGTTTTAAATCAATCTAAAGTATATATGAGTAAACTTGGTCTGACAGTTACCAATGCTTAATCAGTGAGG
CACCTATCTCAGCGATCTGTCTATTTCGTTCATCCATAGTTGCCTGACTCCCCGTCGTGTAGATAACTAC
GATACGGGAGGGCTTACCATCTGGCCCCAGTGCTGCAATGATACCGCGAGACCCACGCTCACCGGCTCCA
GATTTATCAGCAATAAACCAGCCAGCCGGAAGGGCCGAGCGCAGAAGTGGTCCTGCAACTTTATCCGCCT
CCATCCAGTCTATTAATTGTTGCCGGGAAGCTAGAGTAAGTAGTTCGCCAGTTAATAGTTTGCGCAACGT
TGTTGCCATTGCTACAGGCATCGTGGTGTCACGCTCGTCGTTTGGTATGGCTTCATTCAGCTCCGGTTCC
CAACGATCAAGGCGAGTTACATGATCCCCCATGTTGTGCAAAAAAGCGGTTAGCTCCTTCGGTCCTCCGA
TCGTTGTCAGAAGTAAGTTGGCCGCAGTGTTATCACTCATGGTTATGGCAGCACTGCATAATTCTCTTAC
TGTCATGCCATCCGTAAGATGCTTTTCTGTGACTGGTGAGTACTCAACCAAGTCATTCTGAGAATAGTGT
ATGCGGCGACCGAGTTGCTCTTGCCCGGCGTCAATACGGGATAATACCGCGCCACATAGCAGAACTTTAA
AAGTGCTCATCATTGGAAAACGTTCTTCGGGGCGAAAACTCTCAAGGATCTTACCGCTGTTGAGATCCAG
TTCGATGTAACCCACTCGTGCACCCAACTGATCTTCAGCATCTTTTACTTTCACCAGCGTTTCTGGGTGA
GCAAAAACAGGAAGGCAAAATGCCGCAAAAAAGGGAATAAGGGCGACACGGAAATGTTGAATACTCATAC
TCTTCCTTTTTCAATATTATTGAAGCATTTATCAGGGTTATTGTCTCATGAGCGGATACATATTTGAATG
TATTTAGAAAAATAAACAAATAGGGGTTCCGCGCACATTTCCCCGAAAAGTGCCACCTGACGTCTAAGAA
ACCATTATTATCATGACATTAACCTATAAAAATAGGCGTATCACGAGGCCCTTTCGTC
Features (pLannotate 1.2.2; 18 found; start..end, strand, type, name):
    137..236     +  misc_feature   bom (fragment): basis of mobility region from pBR322
    242..399     -  CDS            lacZα (fragment): LacZα fragment of β-galactosidase; lacZ fragment
    402..1205    +  misc_feature   HA-L: left homology arm from the adeno-associated virus integration site (AAVS1) within intron 1 of the human PPP1R12C gene
   1212..1237    +  misc_feature   SA: splice acceptor site
   1339..1735    +  CDS            BSD (fragment): blasticidin S deaminase; Aspergillus terreus BSD; confers resistance to blasticidin
   1759..1880    +  polyA_signal   SV40 poly(A) signal: SV40 polyadenylation signal
   1899..2110    +  promoter       EF-1α core promoter: core promoter for human elongation factor EF-1α
   2111..3049    +  intron         EF-1α intron A: intron upstream of the start codon of human EF-1α
   3113..3337    +  polyA_signal   bGH poly(A) signal: bovine growth hormone polyadenylation signal
   3352..4188    +  misc_feature   HA-R: right homology arm from the adeno-associated virus integration site (AAVS1) within intron 1 of the human PPP1R12C gene
   4231..4247    -  protein_bind   lac operator: The lac repressor binds to the lac operator to inhibit transcription in E. coli. This inhibition can be relieved by adding lactose or isopropyl-β-D-thiogalactopyranoside (IPTG). lac repressor encoded by lacI
   4255..4285    -  promoter       lac promoter: promoter for the E. coli lac operon
   4300..4321    -  protein_bind   CAP binding site: CAP binding activates transcription in the presence of cAMP. E. coli catabolite activator protein
   4334..4426    -  CDS            lacI (fragment): lac repressor; lacI; The lac repressor binds to the lac operator to inhibit transcription in E. coli. This inhibition can be relieved by adding lactose or isopropyl-β-D-thiogalactopyranoside (IPTG).
   4609..5197    -  rep_origin     ori: high-copy-number ColE1/pMB1/pBR322/pUC origin of replication
   5368..6228    -  CDS            AmpR: β-lactamase; bla; confers resistance to ampicillin, carbenicillin, and related antibiotics
   6229..6333    -  promoter       AmpR promoter: bla
   6428..35      +  CDS            rop (fragment) (across the origin): Rop protein, which maintains plasmids at low copy number; rop
