[The description below was written by a language model from this plasmid's Addgene catalogue record and pLannotate feature annotations shown in this document.]
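Description:
qTAG-AAVS1-Ef1a-Blast is a pUC19-based CRISPR donor plasmid of about 6.4 kb, designed for homology-directed integration of an expression cassette into the human AAVS1 safe-harbour locus. It is maintained in E. coli as a high-copy plasmid through the ColE1/pUC origin and selected with ampicillin via the β-lactamase gene. Remnants of the pUC cloning region (lacZα fragment, lac promoter and operator, CAP site) flank the insert, and short annotated fragments of bom, rop and lacI appear to be backbone leftovers with no evident role in the design.

The payload sits between left and right homology arms of roughly 800 bp each, taken from intron 1 of PPP1R12C, where AAVS1 lies. Just inside the left arm is a splice acceptor followed by a blasticidin S deaminase coding sequence and an SV40 polyadenylation signal. No promoter is annotated upstream of this marker, which fits a gene-trap arrangement: after correct integration the marker would be spliced into the endogenous PPP1R12C transcript, so blasticidin resistance would favour on-target events over random insertions. About 100 bp between the splice acceptor and the marker is unannotated, and the record does not identify it.

Downstream lies the human EF-1α core promoter with its intron A, followed after a short gap by a bGH polyadenylation signal. The catalogue lists no insert, so this appears to be an empty expression scaffold into which a gene of interest can be cloned for constitutive EF-1α-driven expression. It belongs to the qTAG family of adaptable donor scaffolds. The Cas9 and AAVS1-targeting guide RNA needed for integration are not encoded here and must be supplied separately.
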