Addgene plasmid #227267: qTAG-AAVS1-Ef1a-Blast
Depositing lab: Laurence Pelletier. Publication: qTAG: an adaptable plasmid scaffold for CRISPR-based endogenous tagging. Philip R, Sharma A, Matellan L, Erpf AC, Hsu WH, Tkach JM, Wyatt HDM, Pelletier L. EMBO J. 2024 Dec 12. doi: 10.1038/s44318-024-00337-5. PubMed 39668248.
Backbone
  Vector backbone: pUC19
  Backbone manufacturer: Invitrogen
  Backbone size (bp): 2686
  Vector type: Mammalian Expression, CRISPR ; Donor Cassette
  Selectable markers: Blasticidin
Growth in bacteria
  Bacterial resistance: Ampicillin, 100 μg/mL
  Growth temperature: 37°C
  Growth strain: DH5alpha
  Copy number: High Copy
Gene/Insert
  Gene/Insert name: None
Terms and licenses: Academic/Nonprofit Terms; Industry Terms: Not Available to Industry
How to cite: qTAG-AAVS1-Ef1a-Blast was a gift from Laurence Pelletier (Addgene plasmid # 227267 ; http://n2t.net/addgene:227267 ; RRID:Addgene_227267)
